>Addgene plasmid #118161 | Lenti-(BB)-hPGK-KRAB-dCas9-P2A-BlastR BFP-guide1 | addgene full sequence | sequence record 240357 | Addgene NGS Result
GTTTTAGAGCTAGAAATAGCAAGTTAAAATAAGGCTAGTCCGTTATCAACTTGAAAAAGTGGCACCGAGT
CGGTGCTTTTTTGAATTCGCTAGCTAGGTCTTGAAAGGGGTTGGGGTTGCGCCTTTTCCAAGGCAGCCCT
GGGTTTGCGCAGGGACGCGGCTGCTCTGGGCGTGGTTCCGGGAAACGCAGCGGCGCCGACCCTGGGTCTC
GCACATTCTTCACGTCCGTTCGCAGCGTCACCCGGATCTTCGCCGCTACCCTTGTGGGCCCCCCGGCGAC
GCTTCCTGCTCCGCCCCTAAGTCGGGAAGGTTCCTTGCGGTTCGCGGCGTGCCGGACGTGACAAACGGAA
GCCGCACGTCTCACTAGTACCCTCGCAGACGGACAGCGCCAGGGAGCAATGGCAGCGCGCCGACCGCGAT
GGGCTGTGGCCAATAGCGGCTGCTCAGCAGGGCGCGCCGAGAGCAGCGGCCGGGAAGGGGCGGTGCGGGA
GGCGGGGTGTGGGGCGGTAGTGTGGGCCCTGTTCCTGCCCGCGCGGTGTTCCGCATTCTGCAAGCCTCCG
GAGCGCACGTCGGCAGTCGGCTCCCTCGTTGACCGAATCACCGACCTCTCTCCCCAGGACCGGTGATCCG
CCACCATGGATGCTAAGTCACTAACTGCCTGGTCCCGGACACTGGTGACCTTCAAGGATGTATTTGTGGA
CTTCACCAGGGAGGAGTGGAAGCTGCTGGACACTGCTCAGCAGATCGTGTACAGAAATGTGATGCTGGAG
AACTATAAGAACCTGGTTTCCTTGGGTTATCAGCTTACTAAGCCAGATGTGATCCTCCGGTTGGAGAAGG
GAGAAGAGCCCGGCGGTTCCGGCGGAGGGTCGATGGACAAGAAGTACAGCATCGGCCTGGCCATCGGCAC
CAACTCTGTCGGCTGGGCCGTGATCACCGACGAGTACAAGGTGCCCAGCAAGAAATTCAAGGTGCTGGGC
AACACCGACCGGCACAGCATCAAGAAGAACCTGATCGGCGCCCTGCTGTTCGACAGCGGAGAAACAGCCG
AGGCCACCCGGCTGAAGAGAACCGCCAGAAGAAGATACACCAGACGGAAGAACCGGATCTGCTATCTGCA
AGAGATCTTCAGCAACGAGATGGCCAAGGTGGACGACAGCTTCTTCCACAGACTGGAAGAGTCCTTCCTG
GTGGAAGAGGATAAGAAGCACGAGCGGCACCCCATCTTCGGCAACATCGTGGACGAGGTGGCCTACCACG
AGAAGTACCCCACCATCTACCACCTGAGAAAGAAACTGGTGGACAGCACCGACAAGGCCGACCTGCGGCT
GATCTATCTGGCCCTGGCCCACATGATCAAGTTCCGGGGCCACTTCCTGATCGAGGGCGACCTGAACCCC
GACAACAGCGACGTGGACAAGCTGTTCATCCAGCTGGTGCAGACCTACAACCAGCTGTTCGAGGAAAACC
CCATCAACGCCAGCGGCGTGGACGCCAAGGCCATCCTGTCTGCCAGACTGAGCAAGAGCAGACGGCTGGA
AAATCTGATCGCCCAGCTGCCCGGCGAGAAGAAGAATGGCCTGTTCGGCAACCTGATTGCCCTGAGCCTG
GGCCTGACCCCCAACTTCAAGAGCAACTTCGACCTGGCCGAGGATGCCAAACTGCAGCTGAGCAAGGACA
CCTACGACGACGACCTGGACAACCTGCTGGCCCAGATCGGCGACCAGTACGCCGACCTGTTTCTGGCCGC
CAAGAACCTGTCCGACGCCATCCTGCTGAGCGACATCCTGAGAGTGAACACCGAGATCACCAAGGCCCCC
CTGAGCGCCTCTATGATCAAGAGATACGACGAGCACCACCAGGACCTGACCCTGCTGAAAGCTCTCGTGC
GGCAGCAGCTGCCTGAGAAGTACAAAGAGATTTTCTTCGACCAGAGCAAGAACGGCTACGCCGGCTACAT
CGATGGCGGAGCCAGCCAGGAAGAGTTCTACAAGTTCATCAAGCCCATCCTGGAAAAGATGGACGGCACC
GAGGAACTGCTCGTGAAGCTGAACAGAGAGGACCTGCTGCGGAAGCAGCGGACCTTCGACAACGGCAGCA
TCCCCCACCAGATCCACCTGGGAGAGCTGCACGCCATTCTGCGGCGGCAGGAAGATTTTTACCCATTCCT
GAAGGACAACCGGGAAAAGATCGAGAAGATCCTGACCTTCCGCATCCCCTACTACGTGGGCCCTCTGGCC
AGGGGAAACAGCAGATTCGCCTGGATGACCAGAAAGAGCGAGGAAACCATCACCCCCTGGAACTTCGAGG
AAGTGGTGGACAAGGGCGCCAGCGCCCAGAGCTTCATCGAGCGGATGACCAACTTCGATAAGAACCTGCC
CAACGAGAAGGTGCTGCCCAAGCACAGCCTGCTGTACGAGTACTTCACCGTGTACAACGAGCTGACCAAA
GTGAAATACGTGACCGAGGGAATGAGAAAGCCCGCCTTCCTGAGCGGCGAGCAGAAAAAAGCCATCGTGG
ACCTGCTGTTCAAGACCAACCGGAAAGTGACCGTGAAGCAGCTGAAAGAGGACTACTTCAAGAAAATCGA
GTGCTTCGACTCCGTGGAAATCTCCGGCGTGGAAGATCGGTTCAACGCCTCCCTGGGCACATACCACGAT
CTGCTGAAAATTATCAAGGACAAGGACTTCCTGGACAATGAGGAAAACGAGGACATTCTGGAAGATATCG
TGCTGACCCTGACACTGTTTGAGGACAGAGAGATGATCGAGGAACGGCTGAAAACCTATGCCCACCTGTT
CGACGACAAAGTGATGAAGCAGCTGAAGCGGCGGAGATACACCGGCTGGGGCAGGCTGAGCCGGAAGCTG
ATCAACGGCATCCGGGACAAGCAGTCCGGCAAGACAATCCTGGATTTCCTGAAGTCCGACGGCTTCGCCA
ACAGAAACTTCATGCAGCTGATCCACGACGACAGCCTGACCTTTAAAGAGGACATCCAGAAAGCCCAGGT
GTCCGGCCAGGGCGATAGCCTGCACGAGCACATTGCCAATCTGGCCGGCAGCCCCGCCATTAAGAAGGGC
ATCCTGCAGACAGTGAAGGTGGTGGACGAGCTCGTGAAAGTGATGGGCCGGCACAAGCCCGAGAACATCG
TGATCGAAATGGCCAGAGAGAACCAGACCACCCAGAAGGGACAGAAGAACAGCCGCGAGAGAATGAAGCG
GATCGAAGAGGGCATCAAAGAGCTGGGCAGCCAGATCCTGAAAGAACACCCCGTGGAAAACACCCAGCTG
CAGAACGAGAAGCTGTACCTGTACTACCTGCAGAATGGGCGGGATATGTACGTGGACCAGGAACTGGACA
TCAACCGGCTGTCCGACTACGATGTGGACGCTATCGTGCCTCAGAGCTTTCTGAAGGACGACTCCATCGA
TAACAAAGTGCTGACTCGGAGCGACAAGAACCGGGGCAAGAGCGACAACGTGCCCTCCGAAGAGGTCGTG
AAGAAGATGAAGAACTACTGGCGCCAGCTGCTGAATGCCAAGCTGATTACCCAGAGGAAGTTCGACAATC
TGACCAAGGCCGAGAGAGGCGGCCTGAGCGAACTGGATAAGGCCGGCTTCATCAAGAGACAGCTGGTGGA
AACCCGGCAGATCACAAAGCACGTGGCACAGATCCTGGACTCCCGGATGAACACTAAGTACGACGAGAAC
GACAAACTGATCCGGGAAGTGAAAGTGATCACCCTGAAGTCCAAGCTGGTGTCCGATTTCCGGAAGGATT
TCCAGTTTTACAAAGTGCGCGAGATCAACAACTACCACCACGCCCACGACGCCTACCTGAACGCCGTCGT
GGGAACCGCCCTGATCAAAAAGTACCCTAAGCTGGAAAGCGAGTTCGTGTACGGCGACTACAAGGTGTAC
GACGTGCGGAAGATGATCGCCAAGAGCGAGCAGGAAATCGGCAAGGCTACCGCCAAGTACTTCTTCTACA
GCAACATCATGAACTTTTTCAAGACCGAGATTACCCTGGCCAACGGCGAGATCCGGAAGCGGCCTCTGAT
CGAGACAAACGGCGAAACAGGCGAGATCGTGTGGGATAAGGGCCGGGACTTTGCCACCGTGCGGAAAGTG
CTGTCTATGCCCCAAGTGAATATCGTGAAAAAGACCGAGGTGCAGACAGGCGGCTTCAGCAAAGAGTCTA
TCCTGCCCAAGAGGAACAGCGACAAGCTGATCGCCAGAAAGAAGGACTGGGACCCTAAGAAGTACGGCGG
CTTCGACAGCCCCACCGTGGCCTATTCTGTGCTGGTGGTGGCCAAAGTGGAAAAGGGCAAGTCCAAGAAA
CTGAAGAGTGTGAAAGAGCTGCTGGGGATCACCATCATGGAAAGAAGCAGCTTCGAGAAGAATCCCATCG
ACTTTCTGGAAGCCAAGGGCTACAAAGAAGTGAAAAAGGACCTGATCATCAAGCTGCCTAAGTACTCCCT
GTTCGAGCTGGAAAACGGCCGGAAGAGAATGCTGGCCTCTGCCGGCGAACTGCAGAAGGGAAACGAACTG
GCCCTGCCCTCCAAATATGTGAACTTCCTGTACCTGGCCAGCCACTATGAGAAGCTGAAGGGCTCCCCCG
AGGATAATGAGCAGAAACAGCTGTTTGTGGAACAGCACAAACACTACCTGGACGAGATCATCGAGCAGAT
CAGCGAGTTCTCCAAGAGAGTGATCCTGGCCGACGCTAATCTGGACAAGGTGCTGAGCGCCTACAACAAG
CACAGAGACAAGCCTATCAGAGAGCAGGCCGAGAATATCATCCACCTGTTTACCCTGACCAGTCTGGGAG
CCCCTGCCGCCTTCAAGTACTTTGACACCACCATCGACCGGAAGAGGTACACCAGCACCAAAGAGGTGCT
GGACGCCACCCTGATCCACCAGAGCATCACCGGCCTGTACGAGACACGGATCGACCTGTCTCAGCTGGGA
GGCGACGCCTATCCCTATGACGTGCCCGATTATGCCAGCCTGGGCAGCGGCTCCCCCAAGAAAAAACGCA
AGGTGGAAGATCCTAAGAAAAAGCGGAAAGTGGACGGCATTGGTAGTGGGAGCAACGGCAGCAGCGGGGA
TCCGGCCGCAACAAACTTCTCTCTGCTGAAACAAGCCGGAGATGTCGAAGAGAATCCTGGACCGATGGCC
AAGCCTTTGTCTCAAGAAGAATCCACCCTCATTGAAAGAGCAACGGCTACAATCAACAGCATCCCCATCT
CTGAAGACTACAGCGTCGCCAGCGCAGCTCTCTCTAGCGACGGCCGCATCTTCACTGGTGTCAATGTATA
TCATTTTACTGGGGGACCTTGTGCAGAACTCGTGGTGCTGGGCACTGCTGCTGCTGCGGCAGCTGGCAAC
CTGACTTGTATCGTCGCGATCGGAAATGAGAACAGGGGCATCTTGAGCCCCTGCGGACGGTGCCGACAGG
TGCTTCTCGATCTGCATCCTGGGATCAAAGCCATAGTGAAGGACAGTGATGGACAGCCGACGGCAGTTGG
GATTCGTGAATTGCTGCCCTCTGGTTATGTGTGGGAGGGCTAAGAATTCGATATCAAGCTTATCGGTAAT
CAACCTCTGGATTACAAAATTTGTGAAAGATTGACTGGTATTCTTAACTATGTTGCTCCTTTTACGCTAT
GTGGATACGCTGCTTTAATGCCTTTGTATCATGCTATTGCTTCCCGTATGGCTTTCATTTTCTCCTCCTT
GTATAAATCCTGGTTGCTGTCTCTTTATGAGGAGTTGTGGCCCGTTGTCAGGCAACGTGGCGTGGTGTGC
ACTGTGTTTGCTGACGCAACCCCCACTGGTTGGGGCATTGCCACCACCTGTCAGCTCCTTTCCGGGACTT
TCGCTTTCCCCCTCCCTATTGCCACGGCGGAACTCATCGCCGCCTGCCTTGCCCGCTGCTGGACAGGGGC
TCGGCTGTTGGGCACTGACAATTCCGTGGTGTTGTCGGGGAAATCATCGTCCTTTCCTTGGCTGCTCGCC
TGTGTTGCCACCTGGATTCTGCGCGGGACGTCCTTCTGCTACGTCCCTTCGGCCCTCAATCCAGCGGACC
TTCCTTCCCGCGGCCTGCTGCCGGCTCTGCGGCCTCTTCCGCGTCTTCGCCTTCGCCCTCAGACGAGTCG
GATCTCCCTTTGGGCCGCCTCCCCGCGTCGACTTTAAGACCAATGACTTACAAGGCAGCTGTAGATCTTA
GCCACTTTTTAAAAGAAAAGGGGGGACTGGAAGGGCTAATTCACTCCCAACGAAGACAAGATCTGCTTTT
TGCTTGTACTGGGTCTCTCTGGTTAGACCAGATCTGAGCCTGGGAGCTCTCTGGCTAACTAGGGAACCCA
CTGCTTAAGCCTCAATAAAGCTTGCCTTGAGTGCTTCAAGTAGTGTGTGCCCGTCTGTTGTGTGACTCTG
GTAACTAGAGATCCCTCAGACCCTTTTAGTCAGTGTGGAAAATCTCTAGCAGGGCCCGTTTAAACCCGCT
GATCAGCCTCGACTGTGCCTTCTAGTTGCCAGCCATCTGTTGTTTGCCCCTCCCCCGTGCCTTCCTTGAC
CCTGGAAGGTGCCACTCCCACTGTCCTTTCCTAATAAAATGAGGAAATTGCATCGCATTGTCTGAGTAGG
TGTCATTCTATTCTGGGGGGTGGGGTGGGGCAGGACAGCAAGGGGGAGGATTGGGAAGACAATAGCAGGC
ATGCTGGGGATGCGGTGGGCTCTATGGCTTCTGAGGCGGAAAGAACCAGCTGGGGCTCTAGGGGGTATCC
CC
[124 nt withheld, positions 6793-6916]
C
[91 nt withheld, positions 6918-7008]
A
[49 nt withheld, positions 7010-7058]
CCTTTGACGTTGGAGTCCACGTTCTTT
[37 nt withheld, positions 7086-7122]
ACCCTATCTCGGTCTATTCTTTTGATTTATAAGGGATTTTGCCGATTTCGGCCTATTGGTTAAAAAATGA
GCTGATTTAACAAAAATTTAACGCGAATTAATTCTGTGGAATGTGTGTCAGTTAGGGTGTGGAAAGTCCC
CAGGCTCCCCAGCAGGCAGAAGTATGCAAAGCATGCATCTCAATTAGTCAGCAACCAGGTGTGGAAAGTC
CCCAGGCTCCCCAGCAGGCAGAAGTATGCAAAGCATGCATCTCAATTAGTCAGCAACCATAGTCCCGCCC
CTAACTCCGCCCATCCCGCCCCTAACTCCGCCCAGTTCCGCCCATTCTCCGCCCCATGGCTGACTAATTT
TTTTTATTTATGCAGAGGCCGAGGCCGCCTCTGCCTCTGAGCTATTCCAGAAGTAGTGAGGAGGCTTTTT
TGGAGGCCTAGGCTTTTGCAAAAAGCTCCCGGGAGCTTGTATATCCATTTTCGGATCTGATCAGCACGTG
TTGACAATTAATCATCGGCATAGTATATCGGCATAGTATAATACGACAAGGTGAGGAACTAAACCATGGC
CAAGTTGACCAGTGCCGTTCCGGTGCTCACCGCGCGCGACGTCGCCGGAGCGGTCGAGTTCTGGACCGAC
CGGCTCGGGTTCTCCCGGGACTTCGTGGAGGACGACTTCGCCGGTGTGGTCCGGGACGACGTGACCCTGT
TCATCAGCGCGGTCCAGGACCAGGTGGTGCCGGACAACACCCTGGCCTGGGTGTGGGTGCGCGGCCTGGA
CGAGCTGTACGCCGAGTGGTCGGAGGTCGTGTCCACGAACTTCCGGGACGCCTCCGGGCCGGCCATGACC
GAGATCGGCGAGCAGCCGTGGGGGCGGGAGTTCGCCCTGCGCGACCCGGCCGGCAACTGCGTGCACTTCG
TGGCCGAGGAGCAGGACTGACACGTGCTACGAGATTTCGATTCCACCGCCGCCTTCTATGAAAGGTTGGG
CTTCGGAATCGTTTTCCGGGACGCCGGCTGGATGATCCTCCAGCGCGGGGATCTCATGCTGGAGTTCTTC
GCCCACCCCAACTTGTTTATTGCAGCTTATAATGGTTACAAATAAAGCAATAGCATCACAAATTTCACAA
ATAAAGCATTTTTTTCACTGCATTCTAGTTGTGGTTTGTCCAAACTCATCAATGTATCTTATCATGTCTG
TATACCGTCGACCTCTAGCTAGAGCTTGGCGTAATCATGGTCATAGCTGTTTCCTGTGTGAAATTGTTAT
CCGCTCACAATTCCACACAACATACGAGCCGGAAGCATAAAGTGTAAAGCCTGGGGTGCCTAATGAGTGA
GCTAACTCACATTAATTGCGTTGCGCTCACTGCCCGCTTTCCAGTCGGGAAACCTGTCGTGCCAGCTGCA
TTAATGAATCGGCCAACGCGCGGGGAGAGGCGGTTTGCGTATTGGGCGCTCTTCCGCTTCCTCGCTCACT
GACTCGCTGCGCTCGGTCGTTCGGCTGCGGCGAGCGGTATCAGCTCACTCAAAGGCGGTAATACGGTTAT
CCACAGAATCAGGGGATAACGCAGGAAAGAACATGTGAGCAAAAGGCCAGCAAAAGGCCAGGAACCGTAA
AAAGGCCGCGTTGCTGGCGTTTTTCCATAGGCTCCGCCCCCCTGACGAGCATCACAAAAATCGACGCTCA
AGTCAGAGGTGGCGAAACCCGACAGGACTATAAAGATACCAGGCGTTTCCCCCTGGAAGCTCCCTCGTGC
GCTCTCCTGTTCCGACCCTGCCGCTTACCGGATACCTGTCCGCCTTTCTCCCTTCGGGAAGCGTGGCGCT
TTCTCATAGCTCACGCTGTAGGTATCTCAGTTCGGTGTAGGTCGTTCGCTCCAAGCTGGGCTGTGTGCAC
GAACCCCCCGTTCAGCCCGACCGCTGCGCCTTATCCGGTAACTATCGTCTTGAGTCCAACCCGGTAAGAC
ACGACTTATCGCCACTGGCAGCAGCCACTGGTAACAGGATTAGCAGAGCGAGGTATGTAGGCGGTGCTAC
AGAGTTCTTGAAGTGGTGGCCTAACTACGGCTACACTAGAAGAACAGTATTTGGTATCTGCGCTCTGCTG
AAGCCAGTTACCTTCGGAAAAAGAGTTGGTAGCTCTTGATCCGGCAAACAAACCACCGCTGGTAGCGGTG
GTTTTTTTGTTTGCAAGCAGCAGATTACGCGCAGAAAAAAAGGATCTCAAGAAGATCCTTTGATCTTTTC
TACGGGGTCTGACGCTCAGTGGAACGAAAACTCACGTTAAGGGATTTTGGTCATGAGATTATCAAAAAGG
ATCTTCACCTAGATCCTTTTAAATTAAAAATGAAGTTTTAAATCAATCTAAAGTATATATGAGTAAACTT
GGTCTGACAGTTACCAATGCTTAATCAGTGAGGCACCTATCTCAGCGATCTGTCTATTTCGTTCATCCAT
AGTTGCCTGACTCCCCGTCGTGTAGATAACTACGATACGGGAGGGCTTACCATCTGGCCCCAGTGCTGCA
ATGATACCGCGAGACCCACGCTCACCGGCTCCAGATTTATCAGCAATAAACCAGCCAGCCGGAAGGGCCG
AGCGCAGAAGTGGTCCTGCAACTTTATCCGCCTCCATCCAGTCTATTAATTGTTGCCGGGAAGCTAGAGT
AAGTAGTTCGCCAGTTAATAGTTTGCGCAACGTTGTTGCCATTGCTACAGGCATCGTGGTGTCACGCTCG
TCGTTTGGTATGGCTTCATTCAGCTCCGGTTCCCAACGATCAAGGCGAGTTACATGATCCCCCATGTTGT
GCAAAAAAGCGGTTAGCTCCTTCGGTCCTCCGATCGTTGTCAGAAGTAAGTTGGCCGCAGTGTTATCACT
CATGGTTATGGCAGCACTGCATAATTCTCTTACTGTCATGCCATCCGTAAGATGCTTTTCTGTGACTGGT
GAGTACTCAACCAAGTCATTCTGAGAATAGTGTATGCGGCGACCGAGTTGCTCTTGCCCGGCGTCAATAC
GGGATAATACCGCGCCACATAGCAGAACTTTAAAAGTGCTCATCATTGGAAAACGTTCTTCGGGGCGAAA
ACTCTCAAGGATCTTACCGCTGTTGAGATCCAGTTCGATGTAACCCACTCGTGCACCCAACTGATCTTCA
GCATCTTTTACTTTCACCAGCGTTTCTGGGTGAGCAAAAACAGGAAGGCAAAATGCCGCAAAAAAGGGAA
TAAGGGCGACACGGAAATGTTGAATACTCATACTCTTCCTTTTTCAATATTATTGAAGCATTTATCAGGG
TTATTGTCTCATGAGCGGATACATATTTGAATGTATTTAGAAAAATAAACAAATAGGGGTTCCGCGCACA
TTTCCCCGAAAAGTGCCACCTGACGTCGACGGATCGGGAGATCTCCCGATCCCCTATGGTGCACTCTCAG
TACAATCTGCTCTGATGCCGCATAGTTAAGCCAGTATCTGCTCCCTGCTTGTGTGTTGGAGGTCGCTGAG
TAGTGCGCGAGCAAAATTTAAGCTACAACAAGGCAAGGCTTGACCGACAATTGCATGAAGAATCTGCTTA
GGGTTAGGCGTTTTGCGCTGCTTCGCGATGTACGGGCCAGATATACGCGTTGACATTGATTATTGACTAG
TTATTAATAGTAATCAATTACGGGGTCATTAGTTCATAGCCCATATATGGAGTTCCGCGTTACATAACTT
ACGGTAAATGGCCCGCCTGGCTGACCGCCCAACGACCCCCGCCCATTGACGTCAATAATGACGTATGTTC
CCATAGTAACGCCAATAGGGACTTTCCATTGACGTCAATGGGTGGAGTATTTACGGTAAACTGCCCACTT
GGCAGTACATCAAGTGTATCATATGCCAAGTACGCCCCCTATTGACGTCAATGACGGTAAATGGCCCGCC
TGGCATTATGCCCAGTACATGACCTTATGGGACTTTCCTACTTGGCAGTACATCTACGTATTAGTCATCG
CTATTACCATGGTGATGCGGTTTTGGCAGTACATCAATGGGCGTGGATAGCGGTTTGACTCACGGGGATT
TCCAAGTCTCCACCCCATTGACGTCAATGGGAGTTTGTTTTGGCACCAAAATCAACGGGACTTTCCAAAA
TGTCGTAACAACTCCGCCCCATTGACGCAAATGGGCGGTAGGCGTGTACGGTGGGAGGTCTATATAAGCA
GCGCGTTTTGCCTGTACTGGGTCTCTCTGGTTAGACCAGATCTGAGCCTGGGAGCTCTCTGGCTAACTAG
GGAACCCACTGCTTAAGCCTCAATAAAGCTTGCCTTGAGTGCTTCAAGTAGTGTGTGCCCGTCTGTTGTG
TGACTCTGGTAACTAGAGATCCCTCAGACCCTTTTAGTCAGTGTGGAAAATCTCTAGCAGTGGCGCCCGA
ACAGGGACTTGAAAGCGAAAGGGAAACCAGAGGAGCTCTCTCGACGCAGGACTCGGCTTGCTGAAGCGCG
CACGGCAAGAGGCGAGGGGCGGCGACTGGTGAGTACGCCAAAAATTTTGACTAGCGGAGGCTAGAAGGAG
AGAGATGGGTGCGAGAGCGTCAGTATTAAGCGGGGGAGAATTAGATCGCGATGGGAAAAAATTCGGTTAA
GGCCAGGGGGAAAGAAAAAATATAAATTAAAACATATAGTATGGGCAAGCAGGGAGCTAGAACGATTCGC
AGTTAATCCTGGCCTGTTAGAAACATCAGAAGGCTGTAGACAAATACTGGGACAGCTACAACCATCCCTT
CAGACAGGATCAGAAGAACTTAGATCATTATATAATACAGTAGCAACCCTCTATTGTGTGCATCAAAGGA
TAGAGATAAAAGACACCAAGGAAGCTTTAGACAAGATAGAGGAAGAGCAAAACAAAAGTAAGACCACCGC
ACAGCAAGCGGCCGCTGATCTTCAGACCTGGAGGAGGAGATATGAGGGACAATTGGAGAAGTGAATTATA
TAAATATAAAGTAGTAAAAATTGAACCATTAGGAGTAGCACCCACCAAGGCAAAGAGAAGAGTGGTGCAG
AGAGAAAAAAGAGCAGTGGGAATAGGAGCTTTGTTCCTTGGGTTCTTGGGAGCAGCAGGAAGCACTATGG
GCGCAGCGTCAATGACGCTGACGGTACAGGCCAGACAATTATTGTCTGGTATAGTGCAGCAGCAGAACAA
TTTGCTGAGGGCTATTGAGGCGCAACAGCATCTGTTGCAACTCACAGTCTGGGGCATCAAGCAGCTCCAG
GCAAGAATCCTGGCTGTGGAAAGATACCTAAAGGATCAACAGCTCCTGGGGATTTGGGGTTGCTCTGGAA
AACTCATTTGCACCACTGCTGTGCCTTGGAATGCTAGTTGGAGTAATAAATCTCTGGAACAGATTTGGAA
TCACACGACCTGGATGGAGTGGGACAGAGAAATTAACAATTACACAAGCTTAATACACTCCTTAATTGAA
GAATCGCAAAACCAGCAAGAAAAGAATGAACAAGAATTATTGGAATTAGATAAATGGGCAAGTTTGTGGA
ATTGGTTTAACATAACAAATTGGCTGTGGTATATAAAATTATTCATAATGATAGTAGGAGGCTTGGTAGG
TTTAAGAATAGTTTTTGCTGTACTTTCTATAGTGAATAGAGTTAGGCAGGGATATTCACCATTATCGTTT
CAGACCCACCTCCCAACCCCGAGGGGACCCGACAGGCCCGAAGGAATAGAAGAAGAAGGTGGAGAGAGAG
ACAGAGACAGATCCATTCGATTAGTGAACGGATCGGCACTGCGTGCGCCAATTCTGCAGACAAATGGCAG
TATTCATCCACAATTTTAAAAGAAAAGGGGGGATTGGGGGGTACAGTGCAGGGGAAAGAATAGTAGACAT
AATAGCAACAGACATACAAACTAAAGAATTACAAAAACAAATTACAAAAATTCAAAATTTTCGGGTTTAT
TACAGGGACAGCAGAGATCCAGTTTGGTTAATTAAGGTACCGAGGGCCTATTTCCCATGATTCCTTCATA
TTTGCATATACGATACAAGGCTGTTAGAGAGATAATTAGAATTAATTTGACTGTAAACACAAAGATATTA
GTACAAAATACGTGACGTAGAAAGTAATAATTTCTTGGGTAGTTTGCAGTTTTAAAATTATGTTTTAAAA
TGGACTATCATATGCTTACCGTAACTTGAAAGTATTTCGATTTCTTGGCTTTATATATCTTGTGGAAAGG
ACGAAACACCGATGGCGTGCAGTGCTTCAGC
Features (pLannotate 1.2.2; 34 found; start..end, strand, type, name):
      1..76      +  misc_RNA       gRNA scaffold: guide RNA scaffold for the Streptococcus pyogenes CRISPR/Cas9 system
    107..617     +  promoter       hPGK promoter: human phosphoglycerate kinase 1 promoter
    666..851     +  CDS            KRAB: Krüppel-associated box (KRAB) transcriptional repression domain from the human zinc finger protein ZNF10 (Margolin et al., 1994)
    873..4976    +  CDS            Cas9: Cas9 (Csn1) endonuclease from the Streptococcus pyogenes Type II CRISPR/Cas system generates RNA-guided double strand breaks in DNA
   5175..5573    +  CDS            BSD: blasticidin S deaminase; Aspergillus terreus BSD; confers resistance to blasticidin
   5574..5595    +  misc_feature   MCS (fragment): pBluescript multiple cloning site
   5598..6186    +  misc_feature   WPRE: woodchuck hepatitis virus posttranscriptional regulatory element
   6237..6256    +  misc_feature   cPPT/CTS (fragment): central polypurine tract and central termination sequence of HIV-1
   6258..6491    +  LTR            3' LTR (ΔU3): self-inactivating 3' long terminal repeat (LTR) from HIV-1
   6523..6747    +  polyA_signal   bGH poly(A) signal: bovine growth hormone polyadenylation signal
   6751..6772    +  promoter       SV40 promoter (fragment): SV40 enhancer and early promoter
   6793..7221    +  rep_origin     f1 ori (sequence partly withheld): f1 bacteriophage origin of replication; arrow indicates direction of (+) strand synthesis
   7235..7564    +  promoter       SV40 promoter: SV40 enhancer and early promoter
   7612..7659    +  promoter       EM7 promoter: synthetic bacterial promoter&nbsp
   7678..8052    +  CDS            BleoR: antibiotic-binding protein; Sh ble from Streptoalloteichus hindustanus; confers resistance to bleomycin, phleomycin, and Zeocin™
   8062..8187    +  CDS            ble (fragment): BLE_KLEPN - Experimental evidence at protein level: Swiss-Prot protein existence level 1. Binding protein with a strong affinity to the bleomycin family of antibiotics. Binds to CL990; an antimitotic-antibiotic compound. From Klebsiella pneumoniae.
   8182..8303    +  polyA_signal   SV40 poly(A) signal: SV40 polyadenylation signal
   8374..8396    -  protein_bind   lac operator (fragment): The lac repressor binds to the lac operator to inhibit transcription in E. coli. This inhibition can be relieved by adding lactose or isopropyl-β-D-thiogalactopyranoside (IPTG). lac repressor encoded by lacI
   8400..8430    -  promoter       lac promoter: promoter for the E. coli lac operon
   8445..8466    -  protein_bind   CAP binding site: CAP binding activates transcription in the presence of cAMP. E. coli catabolite activator protein
   8479..8571    -  CDS            lacI (fragment): lac repressor; lacI; The lac repressor binds to the lac operator to inhibit transcription in E. coli. This inhibition can be relieved by adding lactose or isopropyl-β-D-thiogalactopyranoside (IPTG).
   8754..9342    -  rep_origin     ori: high-copy-number ColE1/pMB1/pBR322/pUC origin of replication
   9513..10373   -  CDS            AmpR: β-lactamase; bla; confers resistance to ampicillin, carbenicillin, and related antibiotics
  10374..10478   -  promoter       AmpR promoter: bla
  10537..10589   -  misc_feature   bom (fragment): basis of mobility region from pBR322
  10744..11123   +  enhancer       CMV enhancer: human cytomegalovirus immediate early enhancer
  11124..11323   +  promoter       CMV promoter: human cytomegalovirus (CMV) immediate early promoter
  11341..11521   +  LTR            5' LTR (truncated): truncated 5' long terminal repeat (LTR) from HIV-1
  11568..11693   +  misc_feature   HIV-1 Ψ: packaging signal of human immunodeficiency virus type 1
  11677..12040   +  CDS            HIV-1 gag (fragment): gag protein from human immunodeficiency virus 1; gag
  12186..12419   +  misc_feature   RRE: The Rev response element (RRE) of HIV-1 allows for Rev-dependent mRNA export from the nucleus to the cytoplasm.
  12796..12896   +  CDS            Rev (fragment): human immunodeficiency virus 1 (HIV-1) Rev protein; rev; enhances nuclear export of unspliced and incompletely spliced viral mRNAs
  12946..13063   +  misc_feature   cPPT/CTS: central polypurine tract and central termination sequence of HIV-1
  13114..13354   +  promoter       U6 promoter: RNA polymerase III promoter for human U6 snRNA
