[The description below was written by a language model from this plasmid's Addgene catalogue record and pLannotate feature annotations shown in this document.]
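Description:
Lenti-(BB)-hPGK-KRAB-dCas9-P2A-BlastR BFP-guide1 is an all-in-one lentiviral CRISPR interference plasmid, about 13.4 kb, derived from a lentiCRISPR-type backbone. It is propagated in E. coli through a high-copy ColE1/pUC origin with ampicillin resistance, and the recombination-deficient Stbl3 strain is listed for growth, as is usual for LTR-containing plasmids. The transfer cassette is third-generation in design. A CMV enhancer/promoter drives a truncated HIV-1 5' LTR, followed by the Ψ packaging signal, a gag fragment, the RRE and cPPT/CTS. It ends in a WPRE and a self-inactivating ΔU3 3' LTR. Outside the viral region, the backbone also carries an f1 origin and an SV40/EM7-driven bleomycin/Zeocin resistance cassette.

Two expression units lie between the LTRs. A human U6 promoter (RNA polymerase III) transcribes a single guide RNA, made up of a spacer directed against the BFP coding sequence joined to the S. pyogenes gRNA scaffold. The human PGK promoter drives one open reading frame encoding the ZNF10 KRAB repression domain fused to catalytically inactive Cas9. The record lists a C-terminal HA tag on this insert, and a P2A peptide links it to blasticidin S deaminase, so transduced mammalian cells can be selected with blasticidin. The annotation software labels the nuclease simply as Cas9, but the catalogue entry specifies the dead variant. The depositor also notes an N1396S substitution that is not known to affect function.

Because the guide targets BFP rather than an endogenous human sequence, the construct serves as a negative control for CRISPRi experiments. It is meant to be used alongside test guides cloned into the matching empty parental vector from the same series.
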