Addgene plasmid #118161: Lenti-(BB)-hPGK-KRAB-dCas9-P2A-BlastR BFP-guide1
Purpose: CRISPRi negative control. KRAB domain and catalytically inactive Cas9 from S. pyogenes with 2A-BlastR under the hPGK promoter, and sgRNA1 against the BFP CDS
Depositing lab: Jorge Ferrer. Depositing organization: Imperial College London. Publication: Human pancreatic islet three-dimensional chromatin architecture provides insights into the genetics of type 2 diabetes. Miguel-Escalada I, Bonas-Guarch S, Cebola I, Ponsa-Cobas J, Mendieta-Esteban J, Atla G, Javierre BM, Rolando DMY, Farabella I, Morgan CC, Garcia-Hurtado J, Beucher A, Moran I, Pasquali L, Ramos-Rodriguez M, Appel EVR, Linneberg A, Gjesing AP, Witte DR, Pedersen O, Grarup N, Ravassard P, Torrents D, Mercader JM, Piemonti L, Berney T, de Koning EJP, Kerr-Conte J, Pattou F, Fedko IO, Groop L, Prokopenko I, Hansen T, Marti-Renom MA, Fraser P, Ferrer J. Nat Genet. 2019 Jun 28. pii: 10.1038/s41588-019-0457-0. doi: 10.1038/s41588-019-0457-0. PubMed 31253982.
Backbone
  Vector backbone: Lenti-(BB)-hPGK-KRAB-dCas9-P2A-BlastR
  Backbone manufacturer: Feng Zhang (Addgene #52961)
  Vector type: Mammalian Expression, Lentiviral, CRISPR
  Selectable markers: Blasticidin
Growth in bacteria
  Bacterial resistance: Ampicillin, 100 μg/mL
  Growth temperature: 37°C
  Growth strain: Stbl3
  Copy number: High Copy
Gene/Insert
  Gene/Insert name: KRAB-dCas9-2A-BlastR
  gRNA/shRNA sequence: ATGGCGTGCAGTGCTTCAGC
  Species: H. sapiens (human)
  Insert size (bp): 4908
  Promoter: hPGK and U6
  Tag / fusion protein: HA (C terminal on insert)
  Cloning method: Restriction Enzyme; 5′ cloning site Unknown (destroyed during cloning); 3′ cloning site Unknown (destroyed during cloning)
  Sequencing primers: 5′ GATCCGCCACCATGGATGC
Terms and licenses: Academic/Nonprofit Terms; Industry Terms: Not Available to Industry
Depositor comments: This plasmid is intended to be used as negative control for experiments using gRNAs cloned into Addgene Plasmid #118155 Please visit https://www.biorxiv.org/content/early/2018/08/27/400291 for bioRxiv preprint. Note: Plasmid contains a N1396S mutation in dCas9. This mutation is not known to affect plasmid function.
How to cite: Lenti-(BB)-hPGK-KRAB-dCas9-P2A-BlastR BFP-guide1 was a gift from Jorge Ferrer (Addgene plasmid # 118161 ; http://n2t.net/addgene:118161 ; RRID:Addgene_118161)
