>Addgene plasmid #118161 | Lenti-(BB)-hPGK-KRAB-dCas9-P2A-BlastR BFP-guide1 | depositor partial sequence | sequence record 223225 | Guide RNA, gRNA scaffold, hPGK promoter, KRAB domain
CNNNNNNNATNCTGTANTTCTTGTNATCGACCCTCCGCCGGAACCGCCGGGCTCTTCTCCCTTCTCCAAC
CGGAGGATCACATCTGGCTTAGTAAGCTGATAACCCAAGGAAACCAGGTTCTTATAGTTCTCCAGCATCA
CATTTCTGTACACGATCTGCTGAGCAGTGTCCAGCAGCTTCCACTCCTCCCTGGTGAAGTCCACAAATAC
ATCCTTGAAGGTCACCAGTGTCCGGGACCAGGCAGTTAGTGACTTAGCATCCATGGTGGCGGATCACCGG
TCCTGGGGAGAGAGGTCGGTGATTCGGTCAACGAGGGAGCCGACTGCCGACGTGCGCTCCGGAGGCTTGC
AGAATGCGGAACACCGCGCGGGCAGGAACAGGGCCCACACTACCGCCCCACACCCCGCCTCCCGCACCGC
CCCTTCCCGGCCGCTGCTCTCGGCGCGCCCTGCTGAGCAGCCGCTATTGGCCACAGCCCATCGCGGTCGG
CGCGCTGCCATTGCTCCCTGGCGCTGTCCGTCTGCGAGGGTACTAGTGAGACGTGCGGCTTCCGTTTGTC
ACGTCCGGCACGCCGCGAACCGCAAGGAACCTTCCCGACTTAGGGGCGGAGCAGGAAGCGTCGCCGGGGG
GCCCACAAGGGTAGCGGCGAAGATCCGGGTGACGCTGCGAACGGACGTGAAGAATGTGCGAGACCCAGGG
TCGGCGCCGCTGCGTTTCCCGGAACCACGCCCAGAGCAGCCGCGTCCCTGCGCAAACCCAGGGCTGCCTT
GGAAAAGGCGCAACCCCAACCCCTTTCAAGACCTAGCTAGCGAATTCAAAAAAGCACCGACTCGGTGCCA
CTTTTTCAAGTTGATAACGGACTAGCCTTATTTTAACTTGCTATTTCTAGCTCTAAAACGCTGAAGCACT
GCACGCCATCGGTGTTTCGTCCTTTCCACAAGATATATAAAGCCAAGAAATCGAAATACTTTCAAGTTAC
GGTAAGCATATGATAGTCCATTTTAAAACATAATTTTAAAACTGCAAACTACCCAAGAAATTATTACTTT
CCTACGTCACGTATTTTGTACTAATATCTTTGGTGTTTACAGTCCAAATTAATTCTAAATTATCTCCCCT
ACAAGCCCTGGTATCCGAAAATGCAAATATGAAAGGAATCATGGGAAAATAGGCCCTTCGGTAACCTTAA
TTAAACCAAAACTGGAATCCTTGGCTGTCCCGTGGAAAAGAACCCGAAAAATTTTGAAATTNTGTGANNT
TGCGTATTCGGAATTCCTTAAAATTTGAAAGGTCCGGTTGGCCTAATAAGTCCAACAAATCCTTTCCCCC
TGAANTTGAAACCCCCCAATCCCACCCNTTTCAATTTTAAAAAATTGGNGAGGAAAAAACGGGCCGTTTT
TTGCCAGGCAAATTAGGCGGACGCCAGTNTCCGCAATTCCTNAATCTGGAACNGGAAAGGAATGTGGANG
CCTCAGGTTCCAGTCCCAACCACAATGTCTCTGTAAGATAACCGGAAGNGCGACCGNAGACCCCGCCTCC
AGAGGTNG
